Addgene plasmid #135584: pFastBac-Dual-M2
Purpose: (Empty Backbone) High eukaryotic dual protein expression shuttle vector
Depositing lab: Xiao-Wen Cheng. Depositing organization: Miami University (Ohio). Publication: Improved pFastBac donor plasmid vectors for higher protein production using the Bac-to-Bac(R) baculovirus expression vector system. Shang H, Garretson TA, Kumar CMS, Dieter RF, Cheng XW. J Biotechnol. 2017 Aug 10;255:37-46. doi: 10.1016/j.jbiotec.2017.06.397. Epub 2017 Jun 20. PubMed 28645582.
Backbone
  Vector backbone: pFastBac-Dual-M2
  Backbone manufacturer: pFastBac-dual
  Backbone size (bp): 5201
  Modifications to backbone: An 80 bp cis-element was inserted upstream of AcMNPV polyhedrin promoter for higher protein expression.
  Vector type: Insect Expression ; transfer vector
  Promoter: polyhedrin of AcMNPV
Growth in bacteria
  Bacterial resistance: Ampicillin, 100 μg/mL
  Growth temperature: 37°C
  Growth strain: DH5alpha
  Copy number: High Copy
Gene/Insert
  Cloning method: Restriction Enzyme
Terms and licenses: Academic/Nonprofit Terms; Industry Terms: Not Available to Industry
How to cite: pFastBac-Dual-M2 was a gift from Xiao-Wen Cheng (Addgene plasmid # 135584 ; http://n2t.net/addgene:135584 ; RRID:Addgene_135584)
