[The description below was written by a language model from this plasmid's Addgene catalogue record and pLannotate feature annotations shown in this document.]
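Description:
pFastBac-Dual-M2 is an empty-backbone baculovirus donor (transfer) plasmid derived from pFastBac-Dual and intended for the Bac-to-Bac system, where it serves as a shuttle for producing two proteins at once in insect cells. It is maintained in E. coli as a high-copy plasmid through a ColE1/pUC-type origin and selected with ampicillin via the β-lactamase gene. An f1 origin and a fragment of the pBR322 bom region are also annotated in the backbone. The catalogue lists the backbone at about 5.2 kb, in close agreement with the 5,181 nt sequenced record.

The functional payload sits between the Tn7R and Tn7L ends of a mini-Tn7 element, which allow site-specific transposition of the enclosed cassette into a baculovirus bacmid propagated in E. coli. Within these ends lie a gentamicin acetyltransferase gene driven by the class 1 integron Pc promoter, which permits selection for the transposed segment, and two divergently oriented late baculovirus promoters: p10 on one strand, followed by the HSV TK polyadenylation signal, and the AcMNPV polyhedrin promoter on the other. No insert is present, and genes are added by restriction cloning downstream of each promoter.

The defining modification is an 80 bp cis-element inserted upstream of the polyhedrin promoter to raise expression. This corresponds in position and length to the ORF603 fragment annotated immediately before the promoter. An ORF1629 fragment, rather than a recognised polyadenylation signal, is annotated downstream of the polyhedrin cloning region, though the record does not describe its role.
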