Features (pLannotate 1.2.2; 16 found; start..end, strand, type, name):
     24..75      -  misc_feature   bom (fragment): basis of mobility region from pBR322
    143..367     -  mobile_element Tn7R: mini-Tn7 element (right end of the Tn7 transposon) Tn7
    434..967     -  CDS            GmR: gentamycin acetyltransferase; aacC1; confers resistance to gentamycin
   1156..1184    -  promoter       Pc promoter: intI1 (promoter lies within the coding sequence); class 1 integron promoter
   1162..1521    -  CDS            YPR2_ECOLX (fragment): Protein predicted: Swiss-Prot protein existence level 4. From Escherichia coli.
   1692..1740    -  polyA_signal   HSV TK poly(A) signal: herpes simplex virus thymidine kinase polyadenylation signal (Cole and Stacy, 1985)
   1876..1985    -  promoter       p10 promoter: baculovirus promoter for expression in insect cells
   1993..2072    +  CDS            ORF603 (fragment): baculovirus ORF603 protein
   2076..2167    +  promoter       polyhedrin promoter: polh from Autographa californica; promoter for the baculovirus polyhedrin gene
   2269..2448    +  CDS            ORF1629 (fragment): baculovirus capsid-associated protein required for viral replication
   2466..2631    -  mobile_element Tn7L: mini-Tn7 element (left end of the Tn7 transposon) Tn7
   2794..2810    +  CDS            lacZα (fragment): LacZα fragment of β-galactosidase; lacZ fragment
   2815..3269    +  rep_origin     f1 ori (sequence partly withheld): f1 bacteriophage origin of replication; arrow indicates direction of (+) strand synthesis
   3295..3399    +  promoter       AmpR promoter: bla
   3400..4260    +  CDS            AmpR: β-lactamase; bla; confers resistance to ampicillin, carbenicillin, and related antibiotics
   4431..5019    +  rep_origin     ori: high-copy-number ColE1/pMB1/pBR322/pUC origin of replication
>Addgene plasmid #135584 | pFastBac-Dual-M2 | addgene full sequence | sequence record 357277 | Addgene NGS Result
GTGAGCGAGGAAGCGGAAGAGCGCCTGATGCGGTATTTTCTCCTTACGCATCTGTGCGGTATTTCACACC
GCATAGACCAGCCGCGTAACCTGGCAAAATCGGTTACGGTTGAGTAATAAATGGATGCCCTGCGTAAGCG
GGTGTGGGCGGACAATAAAGTCTTAAACTGAACAAAATAGATCTAAACTATGACAATAAAGTCTTAAACT
AGACAGAATAGTTGTAAACTGAAATCAGTCCAGTTATGCTGTGAAAAAGCATACTGGACTTTTGTTATGG
CTAAAGCAAACTCTTCATTTTCTGAAGTGCAAATTGCCCGTCGTATTAAAGAGGGGCGTGGCCAAGGGCA
TGGTAAAGACTATATTCGCGGCGTTGTGACAATTTACCGAACAACTCCGCGGCCGGGAAGCCGATCTCGG
CTTGAACGAATTGTTAGGTGGCGGTACTTGGGTCGATATCAAAGTGCATCACTTCTTCCCGTATGCCCAA
CTTTGTATAGAGAGCCACTGCGGGATCGTCACCGTAATCTGCTTGCACGTAGATCACATAAGCACCAAGC
GCGTTGGCCTCATGCTTGAGGAGATTGATGAGCGCGGTGGCAATGCCCTGCCTCCGGTGCTCGCCGGAGA
CTGCGAGATCATAGATATAGATCTCACTACGCGGCTGCTCAAACTTGGGCAGAACGTAAGCCGCGAGAGC
GCCAACAACCGCTTCTTGGTCGAAGGCAGCAAGCGCGATGAATGTCTTACTACGGAGCAAGTTCCCGAGG
TAATCGGAGTCCGGCTGATGTTGGGAGTAGGTGGCTACGTCTCCGAACTCACGACCGAAAAGATCAAGAG
CAGCCCGCATGGATTTGACTTGGTCAGGGCCGAGCCTACATGTGCGAATGATGCCCATACTTGAGCCACC
TAACTTTGTTTTAGGGCGACTGCCCTGCTGCGTAACATCGTTGCTGCTGCGTAACATCGTTGCTGCTCCA
TAACATCAAACATCGACCCACGGCGTAACGCGCTTGCTGCTTGGATGCCCGAGGCATAGACTGTACAAAA
AAACAGTCATAACAAGCCATGAAAACCGCCACTGCGCCGTTACCACCGCTGCGTTCGGTCAAGGTTCTGG
ACCAGTTGCGTGAGCGCATACGCTACTTGCATTACAGTTTACGAACCGAACAGGCTTATGTCAACTGGGT
TCGTGCCTTCATCCGTTTCCACGGTGTGCGTCACCCGGCAACCTTGGGCAGCAGCGAAGTCGAGGCATTT
CTGTCCTGGCTGGCGAACGAGCGCAAGGTTTCGGTCTCCACGCATCGTCAGGCATTGGCGGCCTTGCTGT
TCTTCTACGGCAAGGTGCTGTGCACGGATCTGCCCTTGCTTCAGGAGATCGGTAGACCTCGGCCGTCGCG
GCGCTTGCCGGTGGTGCTGACCCCGGATGAAGTGGTTCGCATCCTCGGTTTTCTGGAAGGCGAGCATCGT
TTGTTCGCCCAGGACTCTAGCTATAGTTCTAGTGGTTGGCTACGTACCCGTAGTGGCTATGGCAGGGCTT
GCCGCCCCGACGTTGGCTGCGAGCCCTGGGCCTTCACCCGAACTTGGGGGTTGGGGTGGGGAAAAGGAAG
AAACGCGGGCGTATTGGTCCCAATGGGGTCTCGGTGGGGTATCGACAGAGTGCCAGCCCTGGGACCGAAC
CCCGCGTTTATGAACAAACGACCCAACACCCGTGCGTTTTATTCTGTCTTTTTATTGCCGTCATAGCGCG
GGTTCCTTCCGGTATTGTCTCCTTCCGTGTTTCAGTTAGCCTCCCCCATCTCCCGGTACCGCATGCTATG
CATCAGCTGCTAGCACCATGGCTCGAGATCCCGGGTGATCAAGTCTTCGTCGAGTGATTGTAAATAAAAT
GTAATTTACAGTATAGTATTTTAATTAATATACAAATGATTTGATAATAATTCTTATTTAACTATAATAT
ATTGTGTTGGGTTGAATTAAAGGTCCGTAGTAGCATAGTACGCAGCTTCTTCTAGTTCAATTACACCATT
TTTTAGCAGCACCGGATTAACATAACTTTCCAAAATGTTGTAGATATCATGGAGATAATTAAAATGATAA
CCATCTCGCAAATAAATAAGTATTTTACTGTTTTCGTAACAGTTTTGTAATAAAAAAACCTATAAATATT
GGATCCCGGTCCGAAGCGCGCGGAATTCAAAGGCCTACGTCGACGAGCTCACTAGTCGCGGCCGCTTTCG
AATCTAGAGCCTGCAGTCTCGACAAGCTTCTTGTAGCAGCAATCTAGCTTTGTCGATATTCGTTTGTGTT
TTGTTTTGTAATAAAGGTTCGACGTCGTTCAAAATATTATGCGCTTTTGTATTTCTTTCATCACTGTCGT
TAGTGTACAATTGACTCGACGTAAACACGTTAAATAAAGCTAGGACATATTTAACATCGGGCGTGTTACT
CGACTAGGAGATCCGAACCAGATAAGTGAAATCTAGTTCCAAACTATTTTGTCATTTTTAATTTTCGTAT
TAGCTTACGACGCTACACCCAGTTCCCATCTATTTTGTCACTCTTCCCTAAATAATCCTTAAAAACTCCA
TTTCCACCCCTCCCAGTTCCCAACTATTTTGTCCGCCCACAGCGGGGCATTTTTCTTCCTGTTATGTTTT
TAATCAAACATCCTGCCAACTCCATGTGACAAACCGTCATCTTCGGCTACTTTTTCTCTGTCACAGAATG
AAAATTTTTCTGTCATCTCTTCGTTATTAATGTTTGTAATTGACTGAATATCAACGCTTATTTGCAGCCT
GAATGGCGAATGGG
[124 nt withheld, positions 2815-2938]
C
[91 nt withheld, positions 2940-3030]
A
[49 nt withheld, positions 3032-3080]
CCTTTGACGTTGGAGTCCACGTTCTT
[37 nt withheld, positions 3107-3143]
ACCCTATCTCGGTCTATTCTTTTGATTTATAAGGGATTTTGCCGATTTCGGCCTATTGGTTAAAAAATGA
GCTGATTTAACAAAAATTTAACGCGAATTTTAACAAAATATTAACGCTTACAATTTAGGTGGCACTTTTC
GGGGAAATGTGCGCGGAACCCCTATTTGTTTATTTTTCTAAATACATTCAAATATGTATCCGCTCATGAG
ACAATAACCCTGATAAATGCTTCAATAATATTGAAAAAGGAAGAGTATGAGTATTCAACATTTCCGTGTC
GCCCTTATTCCCTTTTTTGCGGCATTTTGCCTTCCTGTTTTTGCTCACCCAGAAACGCTGGTGAAAGTAA
AAGATGCTGAAGATCAGTTGGGTGCACGAGTGGGTTACATCGAACTGGATCTCAACAGCGGTAAGATCCT
TGAGAGTTTTCGCCCCGAAGAACGTTTTCCAATGATGAGCACTTTTAAAGTTCTGCTATGTGGCGCGGTA
TTATCCCGTATTGACGCCGGGCAAGAGCAACTCGGTCGCCGCATACACTATTCTCAGAATGACTTGGTTG
AGTACTCACCAGTCACAGAAAAGCATCTTACGGATGGCATGACAGTAAGAGAATTATGCAGTGCTGCCAT
AACCATGAGTGATAACACTGCGGCCAACTTACTTCTGACAACGATCGGAGGACCGAAGGAGCTAACCGCT
TTTTTGCACAACATGGGGGATCATGTAACTCGCCTTGATCGTTGGGAACCGGAGCTGAATGAAGCCATAC
CAAACGACGAGCGTGACACCACGATGCCTGTAGCAATGGCAACAACGTTGCGCAAACTATTAACTGGCGA
ACTACTTACTCTAGCTTCCCGGCAACAATTAATAGACTGGATGGAGGCGGATAAAGTTGCAGGACCACTT
CTGCGCTCGGCCCTTCCGGCTGGCTGGTTTATTGCTGATAAATCTGGAGCCGGTGAGCGTGGGTCTCGCG
GTATCATTGCAGCACTGGGGCCAGATGGTAAGCCCTCCCGTATCGTAGTTATCTACACGACGGGGAGTCA
GGCAACTATGGATGAACGAAATAGACAGATCGCTGAGATAGGTGCCTCACTGATTAAGCATTGGTAACTG
TCAGACCAAGTTTACTCATATATACTTTAGATTGATTTAAAACTTCATTTTTAATTTAAAAGGATCTAGG
TGAAGATCCTTTTTGATAATCTCATGACCAAAATCCCTTAACGTGAGTTTTCGTTCCACTGAGCGTCAGA
CCCCGTAGAAAAGATCAAAGGATCTTCTTGAGATCCTTTTTTTCTGCGCGTAATCTGCTGCTTGCAAACA
AAAAAACCACCGCTACCAGCGGTGGTTTGTTTGCCGGATCAAGAGCTACCAACTCTTTTTCCGAAGGTAA
CTGGCTTCAGCAGAGCGCAGATACCAAATACTGTTCTTCTAGTGTAGCCGTAGTTAGGCCACCACTTCAA
GAACTCTGTAGCACCGCCTACATACCTCGCTCTGCTAATCCTGTTACCAGTGGCTGCTGCCAGTGGCGAT
AAGTCGTGTCTTACCGGGTTGGACTCAAGACGATAGTTACCGGATAAGGCGCAGCGGTCGGGCTGAACGG
GGGGTTCGTGCACACAGCCCAGCTTGGAGCGAACGACCTACACCGAACTGAGATACCTACAGCGTGAGCT
ATGAGAAAGCGCCACGCTTCCCGAAGGGAGAAAGGCGGACAGGTATCCGGTAAGCGGCAGGGTCGGAACA
GGAGAGCGCACGAGGGAGCTTCCAGGGGGAAACGCCTGGTATCTTTATAGTCCTGTCGGGTTTCGCCACC
TCTGACTTGAGCGTCGATTTTTGTGATGCTCGTCAGGGGGGCGGAGCCTATGGAAAAACGCCAGCAACGC
GGCCTTTTTACGGTTCCTGGCCTTTTGCTGGCCTTTTGCTCACATGTTCTTTCCTGCGTTATCCCCTGAT
TCTGTGGATAACCGTATTACCGCCTTTGAGTGAGCTGATACCGCTCGCCGCAGCCGAACGACCGAGCGCA
GCGAGTCA
